Addgene plasmid #231936: pcDNA5-ZNF207_∆C-term_-3xFLAG
Purpose: Vector for generating Flp-In cell lines allowing dox-inducible mammalian expression of ZNF207_∆C-term_3xFLAG
Depositing lab: Thomas Gonatopoulos-Pournatzis. Depositing organization: National Cancer Institute (NCI). Publication: RNA-coupled CRISPR screens reveal ZNF207 as a regulator of LMNA aberrant splicing in progeria. Behera AK, Kim JJ, Kordale S, Pekovic F, Damodaran AP, Kumari B, Vidak S, Dickson E, Xiao MS, Duncan G, Andresson T, Misteli T, Valkov E, Gonatopoulos-Pournatzis T. Mol Cell. 2026 Jan 8;86(1):41-59.e15. doi: 10.1016/j.molcel.2025.12.003. Epub 2025 Dec 30. PubMed 41475346.
Backbone
  Vector backbone: pcDNA5/FRT/TO
  Vector type: Mammalian Expression
  Selectable markers: Hygromycin, only when integrated into FlpIn FRT site
Growth in bacteria
  Bacterial resistance: Ampicillin, 100 μg/mL
  Growth temperature: 37°C
  Growth strain: DH5alpha
  Copy number: High Copy
Gene/Insert
  Gene/Insert name: ZNF207
  Species: H. sapiens (human)
  Mutation: deletion of C-term
  Entrez Gene: ZNF207 (a.k.a. BuGZ, hBuGZ)
  Promoter: CMV/TO inducible promoter
  Tag / fusion protein: FLAG (C terminal on insert)
  Cloning method: Gateway Cloning
Terms and licenses: Academic/Nonprofit Terms; Industry Terms: Not Available to Industry
Depositor comments: Please visit https://doi.org/10.1101/2025.04.25.648738 for bioRxiv preprint.
How to cite: pcDNA5-ZNF207_∆C-term_-3xFLAG was a gift from Thomas Gonatopoulos-Pournatzis (Addgene plasmid # 231936 ; http://n2t.net/addgene:231936 ; RRID:Addgene_231936)
