[The description below was written by a language model from this plasmid's Addgene catalogue record and pLannotate feature annotations shown in this document.]
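Description:
pcDNA5-ZNF207_∆C-term_-3xFLAG is a mammalian expression plasmid of about 6.6 kb built on the pcDNA5/FRT/TO backbone. It is designed to generate isogenic Flp-In cell lines with doxycycline-inducible expression of a truncated human ZNF207 (also known as BuGZ). In bacteria it is maintained as a high-copy plasmid through a ColE1/pUC-type origin and selected with ampicillin via the β-lactamase gene.

The expression cassette uses the CMV enhancer and promoter followed by tet operator sequences, which the annotation software labels as PLtetO-1 and TRE3GV fragments. Together these form the CMV/TO promoter, which is repressed in host cells that express the Tet repressor and is released by adding doxycycline or tetracycline. Downstream, a ZNF207 coding fragment of roughly 1.3 kb lacking the C-terminal region sits between attB1 and attB2 sites, consistent with insertion by Gateway cloning. It is followed by a C-terminal 3xFLAG tag, of which the annotation detects only a single FLAG fragment, and by the bGH polyadenylation signal. The record does not give the exact boundaries of the deletion.

An FRT site lies immediately upstream of a hygromycin resistance gene, which ends in an SV40 poly(A) signal. As the record notes, hygromycin selection works only after Flp-mediated recombination into a genomic FRT site. In this backbone the marker lacks its own functional promoter and start context until integration supplies them. The short ble, lacI, SV40 promoter and f1 ori annotations appear to be backbone remnants. The construct fits structure–function studies of ZNF207, which the associated publication identifies as a regulator of aberrant LMNA splicing in progeria. The FLAG tag allows detection or immunopurification of the mutant protein.
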