Features (pLannotate 1.2.2; 25 found; start..end, strand, type, name):
    270..395     +  CDS            ble (fragment): BLE_KLEPN - Experimental evidence at protein level: Swiss-Prot protein existence level 1. Binding protein with a strong affinity to the bleomycin family of antibiotics. Binds to CL990; an antimitotic-antibiotic compound. From Klebsiella pneumoniae.
    390..511     +  polyA_signal   SV40 poly(A) signal: SV40 polyadenylation signal
    584..600     -  protein_bind   lac operator: The lac repressor binds to the lac operator to inhibit transcription in E. coli. This inhibition can be relieved by adding lactose or isopropyl-β-D-thiogalactopyranoside (IPTG). lac repressor encoded by lacI
    608..638     -  promoter       lac promoter: promoter for the E. coli lac operon
    653..674     -  protein_bind   CAP binding site: CAP binding activates transcription in the presence of cAMP. E. coli catabolite activator protein
    687..779     -  CDS            lacI (fragment): lac repressor; lacI; The lac repressor binds to the lac operator to inhibit transcription in E. coli. This inhibition can be relieved by adding lactose or isopropyl-β-D-thiogalactopyranoside (IPTG).
    962..1550    -  rep_origin     ori: high-copy-number ColE1/pMB1/pBR322/pUC origin of replication
   1721..2581    -  CDS            AmpR: β-lactamase; bla; confers resistance to ampicillin, carbenicillin, and related antibiotics
   2582..2686    -  promoter       AmpR promoter: bla
   2745..2797    -  misc_feature   bom (fragment): basis of mobility region from pBR322
   2952..3331    +  enhancer       CMV enhancer: human cytomegalovirus immediate early enhancer
   3332..3535    +  promoter       CMV promoter: human cytomegalovirus (CMV) immediate early promoter
   3537..3556    +  promoter       PLtetO-1 promoter (fragment): modified phage lambda PL promoter with tet operator sites (Lutz and Bujard, 1997)
   3558..3577    +  promoter       PLtetO-1 promoter (fragment): modified phage lambda PL promoter with tet operator sites (Lutz and Bujard, 1997)
   3585..3618    +  promoter       TRE3GV promoter (fragment): 3rd-generation Tet-responsive promoter that can be activated by binding of Tet-On® 3G, optimized for retroviral and lentiviral vectors
   3753..3777    +  protein_bind   attB1: mutant version of attB; recombination site for the Gateway® BP reaction BP Clonase™
   3780..5096    +  CDS            ZNF207 (fragment): ZN207_HUMAN - Also known as BUGZ From Homo sapiens (Human).
   5098..5122    -  protein_bind   attB2: mutant version of attB; recombination site for the Gateway® BP reaction BP Clonase™
   5126..5153    +  misc_feature   MCS (fragment): pBluescript multiple cloning site
   5208..5228    +  CDS            FLAG (fragment): FLAG® epitope tag, followed by an enterokinase cleavage site
   5275..5499    +  polyA_signal   bGH poly(A) signal: bovine growth hormone polyadenylation signal
   5503..5524    +  promoter       SV40 promoter (fragment): SV40 enhancer and early promoter
   5545..5778    +  rep_origin     f1 ori (fragment) (sequence partly withheld): f1 bacteriophage origin of replication; arrow indicates direction of (+) strand synthesis
   5783..5830    +  protein_bind   FRT: FLP-mediated recombination occurs in the 8-bp core sequence TCTAGAAA (Turan and Bode, 2011). FLP recombinase from the Saccharomyces cerevisiae 2μ plasmid
   5838..260     +  CDS            HygR (across the origin): aminoglycoside phosphotransferase from E. coli; aph(4)-Ia; confers resistance to hygromycin
>Addgene plasmid #231936 | pcDNA5-ZNF207_∆C-term_-3xFLAG | addgene full sequence | sequence record 461161 | Addgene NGS Result
TTGCAGGATCGCCGCGGCTCCGGGCGTATATGCTCCGCATTGGTCTTGACCAACTCTATCAGAGCTTGGT
TGACGGCAATTTCGATGATGCAGCTTGGGCGCAGGGTCGATGCGACGCAATCGTCCGATCCGGAGCCGGG
ACTGTCGGGCGTACACAAATCGCCCGCAGAAGCGCGGCCGTCTGGACCGATGGCTGTGTAGAAGTACTCG
CCGATAGTGGAAACCGACGCCCCAGCACTCGTCCGAGGGCAAAGGAATAGCACGTACTACGAGATTTCGA
TTCCACCGCCGCCTTCTATGAAAGGTTGGGCTTCGGAATCGTTTTCCGGGACGCCGGCTGGATGATCCTC
CAGCGCGGGGATCTCATGCTGGAGTTCTTCGCCCACCCCAACTTGTTTATTGCAGCTTATAATGGTTACA
AATAAAGCAATAGCATCACAAATTTCACAAATAAAGCATTTTTTTCACTGCATTCTAGTTGTGGTTTGTC
CAAACTCATCAATGTATCTTATCATGTCTGTATACCGTCGACCTCTAGCTAGAGCTTGGCGTAATCATGG
TCATAGCTGTTTCCTGTGTGAAATTGTTATCCGCTCACAATTCCACACAACATACGAGCCGGAAGCATAA
AGTGTAAAGCCTGGGGTGCCTAATGAGTGAGCTAACTCACATTAATTGCGTTGCGCTCACTGCCCGCTTT
CCAGTCGGGAAACCTGTCGTGCCAGCTGCATTAATGAATCGGCCAACGCGCGGGGAGAGGCGGTTTGCGT
ATTGGGCGCTCTTCCGCTTCCTCGCTCACTGACTCGCTGCGCTCGGTCGTTCGGCTGCGGCGAGCGGTAT
CAGCTCACTCAAAGGCGGTAATACGGTTATCCACAGAATCAGGGGATAACGCAGGAAAGAACATGTGAGC
AAAAGGCCAGCAAAAGGCCAGGAACCGTAAAAAGGCCGCGTTGCTGGCGTTTTTCCATAGGCTCCGCCCC
CCTGACGAGCATCACAAAAATCGACGCTCAAGTCAGAGGTGGCGAAACCCGACAGGACTATAAAGATACC
AGGCGTTTCCCCCTGGAAGCTCCCTCGTGCGCTCTCCTGTTCCGACCCTGCCGCTTACCGGATACCTGTC
CGCCTTTCTCCCTTCGGGAAGCGTGGCGCTTTCTCATAGCTCACGCTGTAGGTATCTCAGTTCGGTGTAG
GTCGTTCGCTCCAAGCTGGGCTGTGTGCACGAACCCCCCGTTCAGCCCGACCGCTGCGCCTTATCCGGTA
ACTATCGTCTTGAGTCCAACCCGGTAAGACACGACTTATCGCCACTGGCAGCAGCCACTGGTAACAGGAT
TAGCAGAGCGAGGTATGTAGGCGGTGCTACAGAGTTCTTGAAGTGGTGGCCTAACTACGGCTACACTAGA
AGAACAGTATTTGGTATCTGCGCTCTGCTGAAGCCAGTTACCTTCGGAAAAAGAGTTGGTAGCTCTTGAT
CCGGCAAACAAACCACCGCTGGTAGCGGTGGTTTTTTTGTTTGCAAGCAGCAGATTACGCGCAGAAAAAA
AGGATCTCAAGAAGATCCTTTGATCTTTTCTACGGGGTCTGACGCTCAGTGGAACGAAAACTCACGTTAA
GGGATTTTGGTCATGAGATTATCAAAAAGGATCTTCACCTAGATCCTTTTAAATTAAAAATGAAGTTTTA
AATCAATCTAAAGTATATATGAGTAAACTTGGTCTGACAGTTACCAATGCTTAATCAGTGAGGCACCTAT
CTCAGCGATCTGTCTATTTCGTTCATCCATAGTTGCCTGACTCCCCGTCGTGTAGATAACTACGATACGG
GAGGGCTTACCATCTGGCCCCAGTGCTGCAATGATACCGCGAGACCCACGCTCACCGGCTCCAGATTTAT
CAGCAATAAACCAGCCAGCCGGAAGGGCCGAGCGCAGAAGTGGTCCTGCAACTTTATCCGCCTCCATCCA
GTCTATTAATTGTTGCCGGGAAGCTAGAGTAAGTAGTTCGCCAGTTAATAGTTTGCGCAACGTTGTTGCC
ATTGCTACAGGCATCGTGGTGTCACGCTCGTCGTTTGGTATGGCTTCATTCAGCTCCGGTTCCCAACGAT
CAAGGCGAGTTACATGATCCCCCATGTTGTGCAAAAAAGCGGTTAGCTCCTTCGGTCCTCCGATCGTTGT
CAGAAGTAAGTTGGCCGCAGTGTTATCACTCATGGTTATGGCAGCACTGCATAATTCTCTTACTGTCATG
CCATCCGTAAGATGCTTTTCTGTGACTGGTGAGTACTCAACCAAGTCATTCTGAGAATAGTGTATGCGGC
GACCGAGTTGCTCTTGCCCGGCGTCAATACGGGATAATACCGCGCCACATAGCAGAACTTTAAAAGTGCT
CATCATTGGAAAACGTTCTTCGGGGCGAAAACTCTCAAGGATCTTACCGCTGTTGAGATCCAGTTCGATG
TAACCCACTCGTGCACCCAACTGATCTTCAGCATCTTTTACTTTCACCAGCGTTTCTGGGTGAGCAAAAA
CAGGAAGGCAAAATGCCGCAAAAAAGGGAATAAGGGCGACACGGAAATGTTGAATACTCATACTCTTCCT
TTTTCAATATTATTGAAGCATTTATCAGGGTTATTGTCTCATGAGCGGATACATATTTGAATGTATTTAG
AAAAATAAACAAATAGGGGTTCCGCGCACATTTCCCCGAAAAGTGCCACCTGACGTCGACGGATCGGGAG
ATCTCCCGATCCCCTATGGTGCACTCTCAGTACAATCTGCTCTGATGCCGCATAGTTAAGCCAGTATCTG
CTCCCTGCTTGTGTGTTGGAGGTCGCTGAGTAGTGCGCGAGCAAAATTTAAGCTACAACAAGGCAAGGCT
TGACCGACAATTGCATGAAGAATCTGCTTAGGGTTAGGCGTTTTGCGCTGCTTCGCGATGTACGGGCCAG
ATATACGCGTTGACATTGATTATTGACTAGTTATTAATAGTAATCAATTACGGGGTCATTAGTTCATAGC
CCATATATGGAGTTCCGCGTTACATAACTTACGGTAAATGGCCCGCCTGGCTGACCGCCCAACGACCCCC
GCCCATTGACGTCAATAATGACGTATGTTCCCATAGTAACGCCAATAGGGACTTTCCATTGACGTCAATG
GGTGGAGTATTTACGGTAAACTGCCCACTTGGCAGTACATCAAGTGTATCATATGCCAAGTACGCCCCCT
ATTGACGTCAATGACGGTAAATGGCCCGCCTGGCATTATGCCCAGTACATGACCTTATGGGACTTTCCTA
CTTGGCAGTACATCTACGTATTAGTCATCGCTATTACCATGGTGATGCGGTTTTGGCAGTACATCAATGG
GCGTGGATAGCGGTTTGACTCACGGGGATTTCCAAGTCTCCACCCCATTGACGTCAATGGGAGTTTGTTT
TGGCACCAAAATCAACGGGACTTTCCAAAATGTCGTAACAACTCCGCCCCATTGACGCAAATGGGCGGTA
GGCGTGTACGGTGGGAGGTCTATATAAGCAGAGCTCTCCCTATCAGTGATAGAGATCTCCCTATCAGTGA
TAGAGATCGTCGACGAGCTCGTTTAGTGAACCGTCAGATCGCCTGGAGACGCCATCCACGCTGTTTTGAC
CTCCATAGAAGACACCGGGACCGATCCAGCCTCCGGACTCTAGCGTTTAAACTTAAGCTTGGTACCGAGC
TCGGATCCACTAGTCCAGTGTGGTGGAATTCTGCAGATATCAACAAGTTTGTACAAAAAAGCAGGCTTCA
TGGGTCGCAAGAAGAAGAAGCAGCTGAAGCCGTGGTGCTGGTATTGTAATAGAGATTTTGATGATGAGAA
GATCCTTATTCAGCACCAAAAAGCAAAGCATTTTAAATGCCATATATGTCACAAGAAATTGTATACAGGA
CCTGGCTTAGCTATTCATTGCATGCAGGTACATAAAGAAACAATAGATGCCGTACCAAATGCAATACCTG
GAAGAACAGACATAGAGTTGGAAATATATGGTATGGAAGGTATTCCAGAAAAAGACATGGATGAAAGACG
ACGACTTCTTGAACAGAAAACACAAGAAAGTCAAAAAAAGAAGCAACAAGATGATTCTGATGAATATGAT
GATGACGACTCTGCAGCCTCAACTTCATTTCAGCCACAGCCTGTTCAACCTCAGCAAGGTTATATTCCTC
CAATGGCACAGCCAGGACTGCCACCAGTACCAGGAGCACCAGGAATGCCTCCAGGCATACCTCCATTAAT
GCCAGGTGTTCCTCCTCTGATGCCAGGAATGCCACCAGTTATGCCAGGCATGCCACCTGGATTGCATCAT
CAGAGAAAATACACCCAGTCATTTTGCGGTGAAAACATAATGATGCCAATGGGTGGAATGATGCCACCTG
GACCAGGAATACCACCTCTGATGCCTGGAATGCCACCAGGTATGCCCCCACCTGTTCCACGTCCTGGAAT
TCCTCCAATGACTCAAGCACAGGCTGTTTCAGCGCCAGGTATTCTTAATAGACCACCTGCACCAACAGCA
ACTGTACCTGCCCCACAGCCTCCAGTTACTAAGCCTCTTTTCCCCAGTGCTGGACAGATGGGGACACCTG
TCACAAGCTCAAGTACAGCTTCATCCAATTCAGAAAGTCTGTCTGCATCTTCTAAAGCTCTGTTTCCTAG
CACAGCACAAGCTCAGGCAGCTGTCCAAGGACCTGTTGGTACAGATTTCAAACCCTTAAATAGTACCCCT
GCAACAACTACAGAACCCCCAAAGCCTACATTCCCTGCTTATACACAGTCTACAGCTTCAACAACTAGTA
CAACAAATAGTACTGCAGCTAAACCAGCGGCTTCAATAACAAGTAAGCCTGCTACACTTACAACTACATC
CGCCACATCAAAGTTGATCCATCCAGATGAGGATATATCCCTGGAAGAGAGAAGGGCACAGTTACCTAAG
TATCAACGTAATCTTCCTCGGCCAGGACAGGCCCCCATCGGTAATCCACCAGTTGGACCAATTGGAGGTA
TGATGCCACCACAGCCAGGCATCCCACAGCAACAAGGAATGAGACCCCCAATGCCAAACCCAGCTTTCTT
GTACAAAGTGGTGATGGGCTGCAGGAATTCGATATCAAGCTTAGGTGGAATGGACTACAAGGACCACGAC
GGTGACTACAAGGACCACGACATCGACTACAAGGACGACGACGACAAGTAGCTCGAGTCTAGAGGGCCCG
TTTAAACCCGCTGATCAGCCTCGACTGTGCCTTCTAGTTGCCAGCCATCTGTTGTTTGCCCCTCCCCCGT
GCCTTCCTTGACCCTGGAAGGTGCCACTCCCACTGTCCTTTCCTAATAAAATGAGGAAATTGCATCGCAT
TGTCTGAGTAGGTGTCATTCTATTCTGGGGGGTGGGGTGGGGCAGGACAGCAAGGGGGAGGATTGGGAAG
ACAATAGCAGGCATGCTGGGGATGCGGTGGGCTCTATGGCTTCTGAGGCGGAAAGAACCAGCTGGGGCTC
TAGGGGGTATCCCC
[124 nt withheld, positions 5545-5668]
C
[91 nt withheld, positions 5670-5760]
AGGGTGATGGTTCACGTACCTAGAAGTTCCTATTCCGAAGTTCCTATTCTCTAGAAAGTATAGGAACTTC
CTTGGCCAAAAAGCCTGAACTCACCGCGACGTCTGTCGAGAAGTTTCTGATCGAAAAGTTCGACAGCGTC
TCCGACCTGATGCAGCTCTCGGAGGGCGAAGAATCTCGTGCTTTCAGCTTCGATGTAGGAGGGCGTGGAT
ATGTCCTGCGGGTAAATAGCTGCGCCGATGGTTTCTACAAAGATCGTTATGTTTATCGGCACTTTGCATC
GGCCGCGCTCCCGATTCCGGAAGTGCTTGACATTGGGGAATTCAGCGAGAGCCTGACCTATTGCATCTCC
CGCCGTGCACAGGGTGTCACGTTGCAAGACCTGCCTGAAACCGAACTGCCCGCTGTTCTGCAGCCGGTCG
CGGAGGCCATGGATGCGATCGCTGCGGCCGATCTTAGCCAGACGAGCGGGTTCGGCCCATTCGGACCGCA
AGGAATCGGTCAATACACTACATGGCGTGATTTCATATGCGCGATTGCTGATCCCCATGTGTATCACTGG
CAAACTGTGATGGACGACACCGTCAGTGCGTCCGTCGCGCAGGCTCTCGATGAGCTGATGCTTTGGGCCG
AGGACTGCCCCGAAGTCCGGCACCTCGTGCACGCGGATTTCGGCTCCAACAATGTCCTGACGGACAATGG
CCGCATAACAGCGGTCATTGACTGGAGCGAGGCGATGTTCGGGGATTCCCAATACGAGGTCGCCAACATC
TTCTTCTGGAGGCCGTGGTTGGCTTGTATGGAGCAGCAGACGCGCTACTTCGAGCGGAGGCATCCGGAGC
